Addgene plasmid #114765: AT5G59670 O6_pECIA14
Purpose: Prey vector AT5G59670 O6_pECIA14 should be used with bait vector AT5G59670 O6_pECIA2.
Depositing lab: Youssef Belkhadir. Depositing organization: Gregor Mendel Institute of Molecular Plant Biology. Publication: An extracellular network of Arabidopsis leucine-rich repeat receptor kinases. Smakowska-Luzan E, Mott GA, Parys K, Stegmann M, Howton TC, Layeghifard M, Neuhold J, Lehner A, Kong J, Grunwald K, Weinberger N, Satbhai SB, Mayer D, Busch W, Madalinski M, Stolt-Bergner P, Provart NJ, Mukhtar MS, Zipfel C, Desveaux D, Guttman DS, Belkhadir Y. Nature. 2018 Jan 18;553(7688):342-346. doi: 10.1038/nature25184. Epub 2018 Jan 10. PubMed 29320478.
Backbone
  Vector backbone: pECIA14
  Backbone manufacturer: Chris Garcia (Addgene plasmid # 47051)
  Vector type: Insect Expression
Growth in bacteria
  Bacterial resistance: Ampicillin, 100 μg/mL
  Growth temperature: 37°C
  Growth strain: DH5alpha
  Copy number: High Copy
Gene/Insert
  Gene/Insert name: AT5G59670
  Species: A. thaliana (mustard weed)
  Entrez Gene: AT5G59670 (a.k.a. AT5G59670, MTH12.12, MTH12_12)
  Promoter: Metallothionein (Copper-Inducible)
  Cloning method: Ligation Independent Cloning
Terms and licenses: Academic/Nonprofit Terms; Industry Terms: Not Available to Industry
Depositor comments: Plasmid for secreted expression in Drosophila cell culture by induction via CuSO4. Insert is an extracellular domain of indicated LRR-RK, C-terminally tagged with Pentameric rat COMP helix, Alkaline Phosphatase (human, placental), Flag, and hexahistidine tags. Insert Protein Sequence: SLDCGLPANETSPYTETQTGLLFSSDATFIQSGKTGRVQANQESKFLKPYRTLRYFPEGVRNCYNLSVFKERKYLIAASFLYGNYDGHNIAPVFDLYLGPNLWAKIDLQDVNGTGEEILHIPTSNSLQICLVQTGETTPLISSLELRPMRTGSYTTVSGSLKTYRRLYFKKSGSRLRYSKDVYDRSWFPRFMDEWTQISTALGVINTNIYQPPEDALKNAATPTDASAPLTFKWNSEKLDVQYYFYAHYAEIQDLQANDTREFNILLNGQNLSVTGPEVPDKLSIKTFQSSSPISCNGWACNFQLIRTKRSTLPPLLNALEVYTVIQFPRSETDESDVVAMKNISASYGLSRINWQGDPCFPQQLRWDALDCTNRNISQPPRITSLNLSSSRLNGTIAAAIQSITQLETLDLSYNNLTGEVPEFLGKMKSLSVINLSGNNLNGSIPQALRKKRLKLYLEGNPRLIKPPKK
How to cite: AT5G59670 O6_pECIA14 was a gift from Youssef Belkhadir (Addgene plasmid # 114765 ; http://n2t.net/addgene:114765 ; RRID:Addgene_114765)
