[The description below was written by a language model from this plasmid's Addgene catalogue record and pLannotate feature annotations shown in this document.]
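Description:
AT5G59670 O6_pECIA14 is an insect-cell expression plasmid of about 6.6 kb, built on the pECIA14 backbone for secreted protein production in Drosophila cell culture. It is the "prey" construct of a matched pair and is intended to be used with the corresponding bait vector, AT5G59670 O6_pECIA2, in extracellular protein–protein interaction assays. These assays were applied to mapping the interaction network of Arabidopsis leucine-rich repeat receptor kinases. In E. coli the plasmid is maintained at high copy by a ColE1/pUC-type origin and selected with ampicillin through the β-lactamase gene. The short lac promoter/operator, lacZα, lacI, rop and bom fragments in the annotation are remnants of the cloning-vector backbone rather than functional parts of the payload. The record lists no marker for selection in insect cells.

Expression is driven by the Drosophila metallothionein promoter, which is induced by adding copper sulfate. A Drosophila BiP signal sequence at the start of the open reading frame directs the product into the secretory pathway. It is followed by the extracellular domain of the A. thaliana LRR receptor kinase encoded by AT5G59670, inserted by ligation-independent cloning. The ectodomain is fused at its C-terminus to the pentamerising coiled-coil helix of rat COMP, human placental alkaline phosphatase, a FLAG epitope and, according to the depositor, a hexahistidine tag that the feature table does not annotate separately. An SV40 polyadenylation signal lies downstream of the fusion. Pentamerisation through COMP increases avidity so that weak ectodomain interactions can be detected. The alkaline phosphatase gives an enzymatic readout of prey binding to immobilised bait, and the FLAG and His tags allow detection or purification.
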