Features (pLannotate 1.2.2; 19 found; start..end, strand, type, name):
     23..449     +  promoter       MT promoter: Drosophila metallothionein promoter
    467..520     +  sig_peptide    BiP signal sequence: Drosophila BiP signal sequence
    521..1930    +  CDS            RLK0_ARATH (fragment): Experimental evidence at protein level: Swiss-Prot protein existence level 1. Probable receptor with a dual specificity kinase activity acting on both serine/threonine- and tyrosine-containing substrates. From Arabidopsis thaliana (Mouse-ear cress).
   1967..2146    +  CDS            Comp (fragment): COMP_RAT - Experimental evidence at protein level: Swiss-Prot protein existence level 1. May play a role in the structural integrity of cartilage via its interaction with other extracellular matrix proteins such as the collagens and fibronectin. Can mediate the interaction of chondrocytes with the cartilage extracellular matrix through interaction with cell surface integrin receptors. Could play a role in the pathogenesis of osteoarthritis. Potent suppressor of apoptosis in both primary chondrocytes and transformed cells. Suppresses apoptosis by blocking the activation of caspase-3 and by indu
   2134..3586    +  CDS            SEAP (fragment): secreted alkaline phosphatase from human placenta The natural enzyme has a C-terminal transmembrane sequence that is replaced by a GPI anchor.
   3623..3652    +  CDS            2xFLAG (fragment): two tandem FLAG® epitope tags
   3758..3892    -  polyA_signal   SV40 poly(A) signal: SV40 polyadenylation signal
   3915..3999    -  CDS            large T antigen (fragment): large T antigen from SV40 (simian virus 40)
   3999..4023    +  misc_feature   MCS (fragment): pUC18/19 multiple cloning site
   4060..4076    -  protein_bind   lac operator: The lac repressor binds to the lac operator to inhibit transcription in E. coli. This inhibition can be relieved by adding lactose or isopropyl-β-D-thiogalactopyranoside (IPTG). lac repressor encoded by lacI
   4084..4114    -  promoter       lac promoter: promoter for the E. coli lac operon
   4129..4150    -  protein_bind   CAP binding site: CAP binding activates transcription in the presence of cAMP. E. coli catabolite activator protein
   4163..4255    -  CDS            lacI (fragment): lac repressor; lacI; The lac repressor binds to the lac operator to inhibit transcription in E. coli. This inhibition can be relieved by adding lactose or isopropyl-β-D-thiogalactopyranoside (IPTG).
   4438..5026    -  rep_origin     ori: high-copy-number ColE1/pMB1/pBR322/pUC origin of replication
   5197..6057    -  CDS            AmpR: β-lactamase; bla; confers resistance to ampicillin, carbenicillin, and related antibiotics
   6058..6162    -  promoter       AmpR promoter: bla
   6257..6292    +  CDS            rop (fragment): Rop protein, which maintains plasmids at low copy number; rop
   6394..6493    +  misc_feature   bom (fragment): basis of mobility region from pBR322
   6499..21      -  CDS            lacZα (fragment) (across the origin): LacZα fragment of β-galactosidase; lacZ fragment
>Addgene plasmid #114765 | AT5G59670 O6_pECIA14 | addgene full sequence | sequence record 269968 | Addgene NGS Result
GTAAAACGACGGCCAGTGAATTAATTCGTTGCAGGACAGGATGTGGTGCCCGATGTGACTAGCTCTTTGC
TGCAGGCCGTCCTATCCTCTGGTTCCGATAAGAGACCCAGAACTCCGGCCCCCCACCGCCCACCGCCACC
CCCATACATATGTGGTACGCAAGTAAGAGTGCCTGCGCATGCCCCATGTGCCCCACCAAGAGCTTTGCAT
CCCATACAAGTCCCCAAAGTGGAGAACCGAACCAATTCTTCGCGGGCAGAACAAAAGCTTCTGCACACGT
CTCCACTCGAATTTGGAGCCGGCCGGCGTGTGCAAAAGAGGTGAATCGAACGAAAGACCCGTGTGTAAAG
CCGCGTTTCCAAAATGTATAAAACCGAGAGCATCTGGCCAATGTGCATCAGTTGTGGTCAGCAGCAAAAT
CAAGTGAATCATCTCAGTGCAACTAAAGGGGGGATCCGATCTCAATATGAAGTTATGCATATTACTGGCC
GTCGTGGCCTTTGTTGGCCTCTCGCTCGGGAGTTTGGATTGCGGGCTACCCGCAAATGAGACGTCTCCTT
ATACAGAGACTCAAACTGGTCTGTTGTTCTCTTCGGACGCAACATTCATCCAGAGCGGAAAAACTGGTAG
AGTCCAAGCAAATCAAGAGAGTAAATTCTTGAAGCCATACAGAACGCTGAGATATTTCCCAGAGGGAGTA
CGGAATTGCTACAATCTGAGTGTGTTCAAGGAGCGTAAATATTTGATCGCTGCTAGTTTTTTATATGGAA
ATTACGATGGTCATAACATAGCCCCTGTGTTTGATCTTTATCTTGGACCAAATTTATGGGCGAAAATAGA
TTTACAAGATGTGAATGGTACAGGGGAAGAGATCTTACACATCCCAACATCGAACTCGTTGCAGATATGT
CTTGTTCAGACTGGGGAAACTACACCGCTGATATCCTCTTTGGAATTACGGCCAATGAGAACTGGAAGCT
ATACCACTGTGTCTGGTTCCCTGAAAACATACAGGCGTTTATATTTTAAAAAGTCTGGATCTAGGCTACG
GTACAGTAAAGATGTTTATGATCGCTCATGGTTTCCGCGCTTCATGGACGAATGGACCCAGATTTCCACT
GCTCTCGGGGTGATTAATACCAACATCTACCAACCACCGGAAGATGCGCTGAAAAATGCTGCCACGCCTA
CTGATGCTAGTGCGCCACTGACATTTAAATGGAATTCAGAAAAATTGGATGTCCAATATTACTTTTACGC
ACACTATGCTGAGATCCAAGACTTGCAGGCAAATGATACCAGAGAATTCAACATCTTATTGAATGGACAA
AATTTATCTGTGACTGGCCCTGAAGTCCCAGATAAGCTAAGTATAAAGACCTTCCAAAGCTCGTCACCGA
TAAGTTGCAATGGATGGGCATGTAATTTTCAGCTGATAAGAACCAAAAGATCAACTCTTCCACCTCTACT
TAATGCTTTGGAAGTCTACACAGTTATTCAGTTTCCACGGTCCGAAACAGATGAAAGCGACGTGGTTGCT
ATGAAAAACATCTCAGCCAGCTATGGATTGAGTAGAATCAACTGGCAAGGCGATCCATGCTTCCCTCAGC
AGCTTAGGTGGGACGCTTTAGACTGCACCAACAGAAATATCTCCCAACCACCAAGAATCACTTCTTTAAA
CTTGTCTTCAAGTCGTTTAAATGGAACCATAGCAGCTGCCATTCAAAGTATTACACAACTTGAAACACTG
GACTTGTCGTATAATAACTTAACTGGAGAGGTGCCAGAGTTTCTTGGCAAAATGAAATCGTTGTCGGTCA
TAAACTTAAGCGGGAACAATCTTAATGGTTCAATTCCGCAAGCTCTTCGAAAGAAAAGACTAAAACTATA
CCTTGAAGGAAACCCAAGGCTTATAAAACCACCTAAGAAGCTGGAGGTGCTGTTCCAGGGACCAAGCGGC
AATCCCGGCGGCGATCTGGCCCCCCAGATGCTGCGCGAGCTGCAGGAGACCAATGCCGCCCTGCAGGACG
TGCGCGAGCTGCTGCGCCACCGCGTGAAGGAGATCACCTTCCTGAAGAACACCGTGATGGAGTGCGACGC
CTGCGGCATGCAGCCCTCTAGAGGCTCCGGCTCCATCATCCCAGTTGAGGAGGAGAACCCGGACTTCTGG
AACCGCGAGGCAGCCGAGGCCCTGGGTGCCGCCAAGAAGCTGCAGCCTGCACAGACAGCCGCCAAGAACC
TCATCATCTTCCTGGGCGATGGGATGGGGGTGTCTACGGTGACAGCTGCCAGGATCCTAAAAGGGCAGAA
GAAGGACAAACTGGGGCCTGAGATACCCCTGGCCATGGACCGCTTCCCATATGTGGCTCTGTCCAAGACA
TACAATGTAGACAAACATGTGCCAGACAGTGGAGCCACAGCCACGGCCTACCTGTGCGGGGTCAAGGGCA
ACTTCCAGACCATTGGCTTGAGTGCAGCCGCCCGCTTTAACCAGTGCAACACGACACGCGGCAACGAGGT
CATCTCCGTGATGAATCGGGCCAAGAAAGCAGGGAAGTCAGTGGGAGTGGTAACCACCACACGAGTGCAG
CACGCCTCGCCAGCCGGCACCTACGCCCACACGGTGAACCGCAACTGGTACTCGGACGCCGACGTGCCTG
CCTCGGCCCGCCAGGAGGGGTGCCAGGACATCGCTACGCAGCTCATCTCCAACATGGACATTGACGTGAT
CCTAGGTGGAGGCCGAAAGTACATGTTTCGCATGGGAACCCCAGACCCTGAGTACCCAGATGACTACAGC
CAAGGTGGGACCAGGCTGGACGGGAAGAATCTGGTGCAGGAATGGCTGGCGAAGCGCCAGGGTGCCCGGT
ATGTGTGGAACCGCACTGAGCTCATGCAGGCTTCCCTGGACCCGTCTGTGACCCATCTCATGGGTCTCTT
TGAGCCTGGAGACATGAAATACGAGATCCACCGAGACTCCACACTGGACCCCTCCCTGATGGAGATGACA
GAGGCTGCCCTGCGCCTGCTGAGCAGGAACCCCCGCGGCTTCTTCCTCTTCGTGGAGGGTGGTCGCATCG
ACCATGGTCATCATGAAAGCAGGGCTTACCGGGCACTGACTGAGACGATCATGTTCGACGACGCCATTGA
GAGGGCGGGCCAGCTCACCAGCGAGGAGGACACGCTGAGCCTCGTCACTGCCGACCACTCCCACGTCTTC
TCCTTCGGAGGCTACCCCCTGCGAGGGAGCTCCATCTTCGGGCTGGCCCCTGGCAAGGCCCGGGACAGGA
AGGCCTACACGGTCCTCCTATACGGAAACGGTCCAGGCTATGTGCTCAAGGACGGCGCCCGGCCGGATGT
TACCGAGAGCGAGAGCGGGAGCCCCGAGTATCGGCAGCAGTCAGCAGTGCCCCTGGACGAAGAGACCCAC
GCAGGCGAGGACGTGGCGGTGTTCGCGCGCGGCCCGCAGGCGCACCTGGTTCACGGCGTGCAGGAGCAGA
CCTTCATAGCGCACGTCATGGCCTTCGCCGCCTGCCTGGAGCCCTACACCGCCTGCGACCTGGCGCCCCC
CGCCGGCACCACCGACGCCGCGCACCCGGGTTCTAGAGGAAGCACCTCCGGCGATAACGATTACAAGGAT
GATGATGATAAGGCCAGCGGCACCGGTCATCATCACCATCACCATTGAGTTTAAACCCGCTGATCAGCCT
CGACTGTGCCTTCTAAGGCCTGAGCTCGCTGATCAGCCTCGATCGAGGATCCAGACATGATAAGATACAT
TGATGAGTTTGGACAAACCACAACTAGAATGCAGTGAAAAAAATGCTTTATTTGTGAAATTTGTGATGCT
ATTGCTTTATTTGTAACCATTATAAGCTGCAATAAACAAGTTAACAACAACAATTGCATTCATTTTATGT
TTCAGGTTCAGGGGGAGGTGTGGGAGGTTTTTTAAAGCAAGTAAAACCTCTACAAATGTGGTATGGCTGA
TTATGATCAGTCGACCTGCAGGCATGCAAGCTTGGCGTAATCATGGTCATAGCTGTTTCCTGTGTGAAAT
TGTTATCCGCTCACAATTCCACACAACATACGAGCCGGAAGCATAAAGTGTAAAGCCTGGGGTGCCTAAT
GAGTGAGCTAACTCACATTAATTGCGTTGCGCTCACTGCCCGCTTTCCAGTCGGGAAACCTGTCGTGCCA
GCTGCATTAATGAATCGGCCAACGCGCGGGGAGAGGCGGTTTGCGTATTGGGCGCTCTTCCGCTTCCTCG
CTCACTGACTCGCTGCGCTCGGTCGTTCGGCTGCGGCGAGCGGTATCAGCTCACTCAAAGGCGGTAATAC
GGTTATCCACAGAATCAGGGGATAACGCAGGAAAGAACATGTGAGCAAAAGGCCAGCAAAAGGCCAGGAA
CCGTAAAAAGGCCGCGTTGCTGGCGTTTTTCCATAGGCTCCGCCCCCCTGACGAGCATCACAAAAATCGA
CGCTCAAGTCAGAGGTGGCGAAACCCGACAGGACTATAAAGATACCAGGCGTTTCCCCCTGGAAGCTCCC
TCGTGCGCTCTCCTGTTCCGACCCTGCCGCTTACCGGATACCTGTCCGCCTTTCTCCCTTCGGGAAGCGT
GGCGCTTTCTCATAGCTCACGCTGTAGGTATCTCAGTTCGGTGTAGGTCGTTCGCTCCAAGCTGGGCTGT
GTGCACGAACCCCCCGTTCAGCCCGACCGCTGCGCCTTATCCGGTAACTATCGTCTTGAGTCCAACCCGG
TAAGACACGACTTATCGCCACTGGCAGCAGCCACTGGTAACAGGATTAGCAGAGCGAGGTATGTAGGCGG
TGCTACAGAGTTCTTGAAGTGGTGGCCTAACTACGGCTACACTAGAAGAACAGTATTTGGTATCTGCGCT
CTGCTGAAGCCAGTTACCTTCGGAAAAAGAGTTGGTAGCTCTTGATCCGGCAAACAAACCACCGCTGGTA
GCGGTGGTTTTTTTGTTTGCAAGCAGCAGATTACGCGCAGAAAAAAAGGATCTCAAGAAGATCCTTTGAT
CTTTTCTACGGGGTCTGACGCTCAGTGGAACGAAAACTCACGTTAAGGGATTTTGGTCATGAGATTATCA
AAAAGGATCTTCACCTAGATCCTTTTAAATTAAAAATGAAGTTTTAAATCAATCTAAAGTATATATGAGT
AAACTTGGTCTGACAGTTACCAATGCTTAATCAGTGAGGCACCTATCTCAGCGATCTGTCTATTTCGTTC
ATCCATAGTTGCCTGACTCCCCGTCGTGTAGATAACTACGATACGGGAGGGCTTACCATCTGGCCCCAGT
GCTGCAATGATACCGCGAGACCCACGCTCACCGGCTCCAGATTTATCAGCAATAAACCAGCCAGCCGGAA
GGGCCGAGCGCAGAAGTGGTCCTGCAACTTTATCCGCCTCCATCCAGTCTATTAATTGTTGCCGGGAAGC
TAGAGTAAGTAGTTCGCCAGTTAATAGTTTGCGCAACGTTGTTGCCATTGCTACAGGCATCGTGGTGTCA
CGCTCGTCGTTTGGTATGGCTTCATTCAGCTCCGGTTCCCAACGATCAAGGCGAGTTACATGATCCCCCA
TGTTGTGCAAAAAAGCGGTTAGCTCCTTCGGTCCTCCGATCGTTGTCAGAAGTAAGTTGGCCGCAGTGTT
ATCACTCATGGTTATGGCAGCACTGCATAATTCTCTTACTGTCATGCCATCCGTAAGATGCTTTTCTGTG
ACTGGTGAGTACTCAACCAAGTCATTCTGAGAATAGTGTATGCGGCGACCGAGTTGCTCTTGCCCGGCGT
CAATACGGGATAATACCGCGCCACATAGCAGAACTTTAAAAGTGCTCATCATTGGAAAACGTTCTTCGGG
GCGAAAACTCTCAAGGATCTTACCGCTGTTGAGATCCAGTTCGATGTAACCCACTCGTGCACCCAACTGA
TCTTCAGCATCTTTTACTTTCACCAGCGTTTCTGGGTGAGCAAAAACAGGAAGGCAAAATGCCGCAAAAA
AGGGAATAAGGGCGACACGGAAATGTTGAATACTCATACTCTTCCTTTTTCAATATTATTGAAGCATTTA
TCAGGGTTATTGTCTCATGAGCGGATACATATTTGAATGTATTTAGAAAAATAAACAAATAGGGGTTCCG
CGCACATTTCCCCGAAAAGTGCCACCTGACGTCTAAGAAACCATTATTATCATGACATTAACCTATAAAA
ATAGGCGTATCACGAGGCCCTTTCGTCTCGCGCGTTTCGGTGATGACGGTGAAAACCTCTGACACATGCA
GCTCCCGGAGACGGTCACAGCTTGTCTGTAAGCGGATGCCGGGAGCAGACAAGCCCGTCAGGGCGCGTCA
GCGGGTGTTGGCGGGTGTCGGGGCTGGCTTAACTATGCGGCATCAGAGCAGATTGTACTGAGAGTGCACC
ATATGCGGTGTGAAATACCGCACAGATGCGTAAGGAGAAAATACCGCATCAGGCGCCATTCGCCATTCAG
GCTGCGCAACTGTTGGGAAGGGCGATCGGTGCGGGCCTCTTCGCTATTACGCCAGCTGGCGAAAGGGGGA
TGTGCTGCAAGGCGATTAAGTTGGGTAACGCCAGGGTTTTCCCAGTCACGACGTT
